Addgene plasmid #112945: mScarlet-I-LSS-SGFP2
Purpose: Produces a fusion between LSS-GFP2 and mScarlet-I. It can be used as a positive control for FRET
Depositing lab: Dorus Gadella. Depositing organization: University of Amsterdam.
Backbone
  Vector backbone: pEGFP-N1
  Backbone manufacturer: Clontech
  Vector type: Mammalian Expression
Growth in bacteria
  Bacterial resistance: Kanamycin, 50 μg/mL
  Growth temperature: 37°C
  Growth strain: DH5alpha
  Copy number: High Copy
Gene/Insert
  Gene/Insert name: LSS-GFP2 mScarlet-I Fusion
  Species: Synthetic
  Promoter: CMV
  Cloning method: Restriction Enzyme; 5′ cloning site unknown (unknown if destroyed)
Terms and licenses: Academic/Nonprofit Terms; Industry Terms: Not Available to Industry
How to cite: mScarlet-I-LSS-SGFP2 was a gift from Dorus Gadella (Addgene plasmid # 112945 ; http://n2t.net/addgene:112945 ; RRID:Addgene_112945)
