[The description below was written by a language model from this plasmid's Addgene catalogue record and pLannotate feature annotations shown in this document.]
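Description:
mScarlet-I-LSS-SGFP2 is a mammalian expression plasmid built on the Clontech pEGFP-N1 backbone that encodes a tandem fusion of two fluorescent proteins, intended as a positive control for FRET measurements. Expression is driven by the human cytomegalovirus immediate-early enhancer and promoter and terminated by an SV40 polyadenylation signal. In the sequenced record (about 5.4 kb), the red fluorescent protein mScarlet-I, a rapidly maturing monomer, comes first. It is followed after a short linker by a second GFP-family open reading frame. The automated annotation labels this second frame as mGold, a Venus derivative, but that is most likely a nearest-homologue match. The catalogue entry identifies this partner as LSS-SGFP2 (also written LSS-GFP2 there), where "LSS" presumably denotes a large-Stokes-shift variant, although the record does not expand the abbreviation. Because the two fluorophores are covalently joined in one polypeptide, they are held close together and should give a constitutive energy-transfer signal against which FRET sensors or interaction pairs can be compared. The insert is listed as synthetic, and its cloning sites are not recorded.

The rest of the plasmid is standard for this vector family. A high-copy ColE1/pUC-type origin supports replication in E. coli, and an f1 origin is also present. A single Tn5 aminoglycoside phosphotransferase gene (NeoR/KanR) sits behind both a bacterial bla promoter and the SV40 enhancer/early promoter, and it is followed by the HSV TK polyadenylation signal. This arrangement gives kanamycin resistance in bacteria and allows G418 selection of transfected mammalian cells. The small annotated fragments of SV40 large T antigen, ble and the bGH poly(A) signal appear to be backbone remnants or partial matches rather than functional elements.
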