Features (pLannotate 1.2.2; 14 found; start..end, strand, type, name):
     61..364     +  enhancer       CMV enhancer: human cytomegalovirus immediate early enhancer
    365..568     +  promoter       CMV promoter: human cytomegalovirus (CMV) immediate early promoter
    613..1308    +  CDS            mScarlet-I: mScarlet-I is a basic (constitutively fluorescent) red fluorescent protein published in 2016, derived from synthetic construct. It is reported to be a rapidly-maturing monomer with moderate acid sensitivity.
   1345..2064    +  CDS            mGold: photostable derivative of mVenus (Lee et al., 2020) mammalian codon-optimized
   2081..2164    +  CDS            large T antigen (fragment): large T antigen from SV40 (simian virus 40)
   2187..2308    +  polyA_signal   SV40 poly(A) signal: SV40 polyadenylation signal
   2342..2770    -  rep_origin     f1 ori (sequence partly withheld): f1 bacteriophage origin of replication; arrow indicates direction of (+) strand synthesis
   2797..2901    +  promoter       AmpR promoter: bla
   2903..3260    +  promoter       SV40 promoter: SV40 enhancer and early promoter
   3295..4089    +  CDS            NeoR/KanR: aminoglycoside phosphotransferase from Tn5; aph(3')-II (or nptII); confers resistance to neomycin, kanamycin, and G418 (Geneticin®)
   4110..4262    +  CDS            ble (fragment): BLE_KLEPN - Experimental evidence at protein level: Swiss-Prot protein existence level 1. Binding protein with a strong affinity to the bleomycin family of antibiotics. Binds to CL990; an antimitotic-antibiotic compound. From Klebsiella pneumoniae.
   4321..4368    +  polyA_signal   HSV TK poly(A) signal: herpes simplex virus thymidine kinase polyadenylation signal (Cole and Stacy, 1985)
   4459..4475    -  polyA_signal   bGH poly(A) signal (fragment): bovine growth hormone polyadenylation signal
   4697..5285    +  rep_origin     ori: high-copy-number ColE1/pMB1/pBR322/pUC origin of replication
>Addgene plasmid #112945 | mScarlet-I-LSS-SGFP2 | depositor full sequence | sequence record 213021 | Full Sequence
TAGTTATTAATAGTAATCAATTACGGGGTCATTAGTTCATAGCCCATATATGGAGTTCCGCGTTACATAA
CTTACGGTAAATGGCCCGCCTGGCTGACCGCCCAACGACCCCCGCCCATTGACGTCAATAATGACGTATG
TTCCCATAGTAACGCCAATAGGGACTTTCCATTGACGTCAATGGGTGGAGTATTTACGGTAAACTGCCCA
CTTGGCAGTACATCAAGTGTATCATATGCCAAGTACGCCCCCTATTGACGTCAATGACGGTAAATGGCCC
GCCTGGCATTATGCCCAGTACATGACCTTATGGGACTTTCCTACTTGGCAGTACATCTACGTATTAGTCA
TCGCTATTACCATGGTGATGCGGTTTTGGCAGTACATCAATGGGCGTGGATAGCGGTTTGACTCACGGGG
ATTTCCAAGTCTCCACCCCATTGACGTCAATGGGAGTTTGTTTTGGCACCAAAATCAACGGGACTTTCCA
AAATGTCGTAACAACTCCGCCCCATTGACGCAAATGGGCGGTAGGCGTGTACGGTGGGAGGTCTATATAA
GCAGAGCTGGTTTAGTGAACCGTCAGATCCGCTAGCGCTACCGGTCGCCACCATGGTGAGCAAGGGCGAG
GCAGTGATCAAGGAGTTCATGCGGTTCAAGGTGCACATGGAGGGCTCCATGAACGGCCACGAGTTCGAGA
TCGAGGGCGAGGGCGAGGGCCGCCCCTACGAGGGCACCCAGACCGCCAAGCTGAAGGTGACCAAGGGTGG
CCCCCTGCCCTTCTCCTGGGACATCCTGTCCCCTCAGTTCATGTACGGCTCCAGGGCCTTCATCAAGCAC
CCCGCCGACATCCCCGACTACTATAAGCAGTCCTTCCCCGAGGGCTTCAAGTGGGAGCGCGTGATGAACT
TCGAGGACGGCGGCGCCGTGACCGTGACCCAGGACACCTCCCTGGAGGACGGCACCCTGATCTACAAGGT
GAAGCTCCGCGGCACCAACTTCCCTCCTGACGGCCCCGTAATGCAGAAGAAGACAATGGGCTGGGAAGCA
TCCACCGAGCGGTTGTACCCCGAGGACGGCGTGCTGAAGGGCGACATTAAGATGGCCCTGCGCCTGAAGG
ACGGCGGCCGCTACCTGGCGGACTTCAAGACCACCTACAAGGCCAAGAAGCCCGTGCAGATGCCCGGCGC
CTACAACGTCGACCGCAAGTTGGACATCACCTCCCACAACGAGGACTACACCGTGGTGGAACAGTACGAA
CGCTCCGAGGGCCGCCACTCCACCGGCGGCATGGACGAGCTGTACAAGTCCGGACTCAGATCTTCGGATC
CACCGGTCGCCACCATGGTGAGCAAGGGCGAGGAGCTGTTCACCGGGGTGGTGCCCATCCTGGTCGAGCT
GGACGGCGACGTAAACGGCCACAAGTTCAGCGTGTCCGGCGAGGGCGAGGGCGATGCCACCTACGGCAAG
CTGACCCTGAAGTTCATCTGCACCACCGGCAAGCTGCCCGTGCCCTGGCCCACCCTCGTGACCACCCTGA
GCTACGGCGTGCAGTGCTTCGCCCGCTACCCCGACCACATGAAGCAGCACGACTTCTTCAAGTCCGCCAT
GCCCGAAGGCTACGTCCAGGAGCGCACCATCTTCTTCAAGGACGACGGCAACTACAAGACCCGCGCCGAG
GTGAAGTTCGAGGGCGACACCCTGGTGAACCGCATCGAGCTGAAGGGCATCGACTTCAAGGAGGACGGCA
ACATCCTGGGGCACAAGCTGGAGTACAACTACAACAGCCACAACGTCTATATCACCGCCGACAAGCAGAA
GAACGGCATCAAGGCCAACTTCAAGATCCGCCACAACATCGAGGACGGCGGCGTGCAGCTCGCCGACCAC
TACCAGCAGAACACCCCCATCGGCGACGGCCCCGTGCTGCTGCCCGACAACCACTACCTGAGCATCCAGT
CCAAGCTGAGCAAAGACCCCAACGAGAAGCGCGATCACATGGTCCTGCTGGAGTTCGTGACCGCCGCCGG
GATCACTCTCGGCATGGACGAGCTGTACAAGTAAAGCGGCCGCGACTCTAGATCATAATCAGCCATACCA
CATTTGTAGAGGTTTTACTTGCTTTAAAAAACCTCCCACACCTCCCCCTGAACCTGAAACATAAAATGAA
TGCAATTGTTGTTGTTAACTTGTTTATTGCAGCTTATAATGGTTACAAATAAAGCAATAGCATCACAAAT
TTCACAAATAAAGCATTTTTTTCACTGCATTCTAGTTGTGGTTTGTCCAAACTCATCAATGTATCTTAAC
GCGTAAATTGTAAGCGTTAATATTTTGTTAAAATTCGCGTTAAATTTTTGTTAAATCAGCTCATTTTTTA
ACCAATAGGCCGAAATCGGCAAAATCCCTTATAAATCAAAAGAATAGACCGAGATAGGGT
[37 nt withheld, positions 2441-2477]
AAAGAACGTGGACTCCAACGTCAAAGG
[49 nt withheld, positions 2505-2553]
T
[91 nt withheld, positions 2555-2645]
G
[124 nt withheld, positions 2647-2770]
CAGGTGGCACTTTTCGGGGAAATGTGCGCGGAACCCCTATTTGTTTATTTTTCTAAATACATTCAAATAT
GTATCCGCTCATGAGACAATAACCCTGATAAATGCTTCAATAATATTGAAAAAGGAAGAGTCCTGAGGCG
GAAAGAACCAGCTGTGGAATGTGTGTCAGTTAGGGTGTGGAAAGTCCCCAGGCTCCCCAGCAGGCAGAAG
TATGCAAAGCATGCATCTCAATTAGTCAGCAACCAGGTGTGGAAAGTCCCCAGGCTCCCCAGCAGGCAGA
AGTATGCAAAGCATGCATCTCAATTAGTCAGCAACCATAGTCCCGCCCCTAACTCCGCCCATCCCGCCCC
TAACTCCGCCCAGTTCCGCCCATTCTCCGCCCCATGGCTGACTAATTTTTTTTATTTATGCAGAGGCCGA
GGCCGCCTCGGCCTCTGAGCTATTCCAGAAGTAGTGAGGAGGCTTTTTTGGAGGCCTAGGCTTTTGCAAA
GATCGATCAAGAGACAGGATGAGGATCGTTTCGCATGATTGAACAAGATGGATTGCACGCAGGTTCTCCG
GCCGCTTGGGTGGAGAGGCTATTCGGCTATGACTGGGCACAACAGACAATCGGCTGCTCTGATGCCGCCG
TGTTCCGGCTGTCAGCGCAGGGGCGCCCGGTTCTTTTTGTCAAGACCGACCTGTCCGGTGCCCTGAATGA
ACTGCAAGACGAGGCAGCGCGGCTATCGTGGCTGGCCACGACGGGCGTTCCTTGCGCAGCTGTGCTCGAC
GTTGTCACTGAAGCGGGAAGGGACTGGCTGCTATTGGGCGAAGTGCCGGGGCAGGATCTCCTGTCATCTC
ACCTTGCTCCTGCCGAGAAAGTATCCATCATGGCTGATGCAATGCGGCGGCTGCATACGCTTGATCCGGC
TACCTGCCCATTCGACCACCAAGCGAAACATCGCATCGAGCGAGCACGTACTCGGATGGAAGCCGGTCTT
GTCGATCAGGATGATCTGGACGAAGAGCATCAGGGGCTCGCGCCAGCCGAACTGTTCGCCAGGCTCAAGG
CGAGCATGCCCGACGGCGAGGATCTCGTCGTGACCCATGGCGATGCCTGCTTGCCGAATATCATGGTGGA
AAATGGCCGCTTTTCTGGATTCATCGACTGTGGCCGGCTGGGTGTGGCGGACCGCTATCAGGACATAGCG
TTGGCTACCCGTGATATTGCTGAAGAGCTTGGCGGCGAATGGGCTGACCGCTTCCTCGTGCTTTACGGTA
TCGCCGCTCCCGATTCGCAGCGCATCGCCTTCTATCGCCTTCTTGACGAGTTCTTCTGAGCGGGACTCTG
GGGTTCGAAATGACCGACCAAGCGACGCCCAACCTGCCATCACGAGATTTCGATTCCACCGCCGCCTTCT
ATGAAAGGTTGGGCTTCGGAATCGTTTTCCGGGACGCCGGCTGGATGATCCTCCAGCGCGGGGATCTCAT
GCTGGAGTTCTTCGCCCACCCTAGGGGGAGGCTAACTGAAACACGGAAGGAGACAATACCGGAAGGAACC
CGCGCTATGACGGCAATAAAAAGACAGAATAAAACGCACGGTGTTGGGTCGTTTGTTCATAAACGCGGGG
TTCGGTCCCAGGGCTGGCACTCTGTCGATACCCCACCGAGACCCCATTGGGGCCAATACGCCCGCGTTTC
TTCCTTTTCCCCACCCCACCCCCCAAGTTCGGGTGAAGGCCCAGGGCTCGCAGCCAACGTCGGGGCGGCA
GGCCCTGCCATAGCCTCAGGTTACTCATATATACTTTAGATTGATTTAAAACTTCATTTTTAATTTAAAA
GGATCTAGGTGAAGATCCTTTTTGATAATCTCATGACCAAAATCCCTTAACGTGAGTTTTCGTTCCACTG
AGCGTCAGACCCCGTAGAAAAGATCAAAGGATCTTCTTGAGATCCTTTTTTTCTGCGCGTAATCTGCTGC
TTGCAAACAAAAAAACCACCGCTACCAGCGGTGGTTTGTTTGCCGGATCAAGAGCTACCAACTCTTTTTC
CGAAGGTAACTGGCTTCAGCAGAGCGCAGATACCAAATACTGTCCTTCTAGTGTAGCCGTAGTTAGGCCA
CCACTTCAAGAACTCTGTAGCACCGCCTACATACCTCGCTCTGCTAATCCTGTTACCAGTGGCTGCTGCC
AGTGGCGATAAGTCGTGTCTTACCGGGTTGGACTCAAGACGATAGTTACCGGATAAGGCGCAGCGGTCGG
GCTGAACGGGGGGTTCGTGCACACAGCCCAGCTTGGAGCGAACGACCTACACCGAACTGAGATACCTACA
GCGTGAGCTATGAGAAAGCGCCACGCTTCCCGAAGGGAGAAAGGCGGACAGGTATCCGGTAAGCGGCAGG
GTCGGAACAGGAGAGCGCACGAGGGAGCTTCCAGGGGGAAACGCCTGGTATCTTTATAGTCCTGTCGGGT
TTCGCCACCTCTGACTTGAGCGTCGATTTTTGTGATGCTCGTCAGGGGGGCGGAGCCTATGGAAAAACGC
CAGCAACGCGGCCTTTTTACGGTTCCTGGCCTTTTGCTGGCCTTTTGCTCACATGTTCTTTCCTGCGTTA
TCCCCTGATTCTGTGGATAACCGTATTACCGCCATGCAT
