Features (pLannotate 1.2.2; 14 found; start..end, strand, type, name):
     61..364     +  enhancer       CMV enhancer: human cytomegalovirus immediate early enhancer
    365..568     +  promoter       CMV promoter: human cytomegalovirus (CMV) immediate early promoter
    613..1308    +  CDS            mScarlet-I: mScarlet-I is a basic (constitutively fluorescent) red fluorescent protein published in 2016, derived from synthetic construct. It is reported to be a rapidly-maturing monomer with moderate acid sensitivity.
   1345..2064    +  CDS            mGold: photostable derivative of mVenus (Lee et al., 2020) mammalian codon-optimized
   2081..2164    +  CDS            large T antigen (fragment): large T antigen from SV40 (simian virus 40)
   2187..2308    +  polyA_signal   SV40 poly(A) signal: SV40 polyadenylation signal
   2342..2770    -  rep_origin     f1 ori (sequence partly withheld): f1 bacteriophage origin of replication; arrow indicates direction of (+) strand synthesis
   2797..2901    +  promoter       AmpR promoter: bla
   2903..3260    +  promoter       SV40 promoter: SV40 enhancer and early promoter
   3295..4089    +  CDS            NeoR/KanR: aminoglycoside phosphotransferase from Tn5; aph(3')-II (or nptII); confers resistance to neomycin, kanamycin, and G418 (Geneticin®)
   4110..4262    +  CDS            ble (fragment): BLE_KLEPN - Experimental evidence at protein level: Swiss-Prot protein existence level 1. Binding protein with a strong affinity to the bleomycin family of antibiotics. Binds to CL990; an antimitotic-antibiotic compound. From Klebsiella pneumoniae.
   4321..4368    +  polyA_signal   HSV TK poly(A) signal: herpes simplex virus thymidine kinase polyadenylation signal (Cole and Stacy, 1985)
   4459..4475    -  polyA_signal   bGH poly(A) signal (fragment): bovine growth hormone polyadenylation signal
   4697..5285    +  rep_origin     ori: high-copy-number ColE1/pMB1/pBR322/pUC origin of replication
>Addgene plasmid #112945 | mScarlet-I-LSS-SGFP2 | addgene full sequence | sequence record 223563 | Addgene NGS Result
TAGTTATTAATAGTAATCAATTACGGGGTCATTAGTTCATAGCCCATATATGGAGTTCCGCGTTACATAA
CTTACGGTAAATGGCCCGCCTGGCTGACCGCCCAACGACCCCCGCCCATTGACGTCAATAATGACGTATG
TTCCCATAGTAACGCCAATAGGGACTTTCCATTGACGTCAATGGGTGGAGTATTTACGGTAAACTGCCCA
CTTGGCAGTACATCAAGTGTATCATATGCCAAGTACGCCCCCTATTGACGTCAATGACGGTAAATGGCCC
GCCTGGCATTATGCCCAGTACATGACCTTATGGGACTTTCCTACTTGGCAGTACATCTACGTATTAGTCA
TCGCTATTACCATGGTGATGCGGTTTTGGCAGTACATCAATGGGCGTGGATAGCGGTTTGACTCACGGGG
ATTTCCAAGTCTCCACCCCATTGACGTCAATGGGAGTTTGTTTTGGCACCAAAATCAACGGGACTTTCCA
AAATGTCGTAACAACTCCGCCCCATTGACGCAAATGGGCGGTAGGCGTGTACGGTGGGAGGTCTATATAA
GCAGAGCTGGTTTAGTGAACCGTCAGATCCGCTAGCGCTACCGGTCGCCACCATGGTGAGCAAGGGCGAG
GCAGTGATCAAGGAGTTCATGCGGTTCAAGGTGCACATGGAGGGCTCCATGAACGGCCACGAGTTCGAGA
TCGAGGGCGAGGGCGAGGGCCGCCCCTACGAGGGCACCCAGACCGCCAAGCTGAAGGTGACCAAGGGTGG
CCCCCTGCCCTTCTCCTGGGACATCCTGTCCCCTCAGTTCATGTACGGCTCCAGGGCCTTCATCAAGCAC
CCCGCCGACATCCCCGACTACTATAAGCAGTCCTTCCCCGAGGGCTTCAAGTGGGAGCGCGTGATGAACT
TCGAGGACGGCGGCGCCGTGACCGTGACCCAGGACACCTCCCTGGAGGACGGCACCCTGATCTACAAGGT
GAAGCTCCGCGGCACCAACTTCCCTCCTGACGGCCCCGTAATGCAGAAGAAGACAATGGGCTGGGAAGCG
TCCACCGAGCGGTTGTACCCCGAGGACGGCGTGCTGAAGGGCGACATTAAGATGGCCCTGCGCCTGAAGG
ACGGCGGCCGCTACCTGGCGGACTTCAAGACCACCTACAAGGCCAAGAAGCCCGTGCAGATGCCCGGCGC
CTACAACGTCGACCGCAAGTTGGACATCACCTCCCACAACGAGGACTACACCGTGGTGGAACAGTACGAA
CGCTCCGAGGGCCGCCACTCCACCGGCGGCATGGACGAGCTGTACAAGTCCGGACTCAGATCTTCGGATC
CACCGGTCGCCACCATGGTGAGCAAGGGCGAGGAGCTGTTCACCGGGGTGGTGCCCATCCTGGTCGAGCT
GGACGGCGACGTAAACGGCCACAAGTTCAGCGTGTCCGGCGAGGGCGAGGGCGATGCCACCTACGGCAAG
CTGACCCTGAAGTTCATCTGCACCACCGGCAAGCTGCCCGTGCCCTGGCCCACCCTCGTGACCACCCTGA
GCTACGGCGTGCAGTGCTTCGCCCGCTACCCCGACCACATGAAGCAGCACGACTTCTTCAAGTCCGCCAT
GCCCGAAGGCTACGTCCAGGAGCGCACCATCTTCTTCAAGGACGACGGCAACTACAAGACCCGCGCCGAG
GTGAAGTTCGAGGGCGACACCCTGGTGAACCGCATCGAGCTGAAGGGCATCGACTTCAAGGAGGACGGCA
ACATCCTGGGGCACAAGCTGGAGTACAACTACAACAGCCACAACGTCTATATCACCGCCGACAAGCAGAA
GAACGGCATCAAGGCCAACTTCAAGATCCGCCACAACATCGAGGACGGCGGCGTGCAGCTCGCCGACCAC
TACCAGCAGAACACCCCCATCGGCGACGGCCCCGTGCTGCTGCCCGACAACCACTACCTGAGCATCCAGT
CCAAGCTGAGCAAAGACCCCAACGAGAAGCGCGATCACATGGTCCTGCTGGAGTTCGTGACCGCCGCCGG
GATCACTCTCGGCATGGACGAGCTGTACAAGTAAAGCGGCCGCGACTCTAGATCATAATCAGCCATACCA
CATTTGTAGAGGTTTTACTTGCTTTAAAAAACCTCCCACACCTCCCCCTGAACCTGAAACATAAAATGAA
TGCAATTGTTGTTGTTAACTTGTTTATTGCAGCTTATAATGGTTACAAATAAAGCAATAGCATCACAAAT
TTCACAAATAAAGCATTTTTTTCACTGCATTCTAGTTGTGGTTTGTCCAAACTCATCAATGTATCTTAAG
GCGTAAATTGTAAGCGTTAATATTTTGTTAAAATTCGCGTTAAATTTTTGTTAAATCAGCTCATTTTTTA
ACCAATAGGCCGAAATCGGCAAAATCCCTTATAAATCAAAAGAATAGACCGAGATAGGGT
[37 nt withheld, positions 2441-2477]
AAAGAACGTGGACTCCAACGTCAAAGG
[49 nt withheld, positions 2505-2553]
T
[91 nt withheld, positions 2555-2645]
G
[124 nt withheld, positions 2647-2770]
CAGGTGGCACTTTTCGGGGAAATGTGCGCGGAACCCCTATTTGTTTATTTTTCTAAATACATTCAAATAT
GTATCCGCTCATGAGACAATAACCCTGATAAATGCTTCAATAATATTGAAAAAGGAAGAGTCCTGAGGCG
GAAAGAACCAGCTGTGGAATGTGTGTCAGTTAGGGTGTGGAAAGTCCCCAGGCTCCCCAGCAGGCAGAAG
TATGCAAAGCATGCATCTCAATTAGTCAGCAACCAGGTGTGGAAAGTCCCCAGGCTCCCCAGCAGGCAGA
AGTATGCAAAGCATGCATCTCAATTAGTCAGCAACCATAGTCCCGCCCCTAACTCCGCCCATCCCGCCCC
TAACTCCGCCCAGTTCCGCCCATTCTCCGCCCCATGGCTGACTAATTTTTTTTATTTATGCAGAGGCCGA
GGCCGCCTCGGCCTCTGAGCTATTCCAGAAGTAGTGAGGAGGCTTTTTTGGAGGCCTAGGCTTTTGCAAA
GATCGATCAAGAGACAGGATGAGGATCGTTTCGCATGATTGAACAAGATGGATTGCACGCAGGTTCTCCG
GCCGCTTGGGTGGAGAGGCTATTCGGCTATGACTGGGCACAACAGACAATCGGCTGCTCTGATGCCGCCG
TGTTCCGGCTGTCAGCGCAGGGGCGCCCGGTTCTTTTTGTCAAGACCGACCTGTCCGGTGCCCTGAATGA
ACTGCAAGACGAGGCAGCGCGGCTATCGTGGCTGGCCACGACGGGCGTTCCTTGCGCAGCTGTGCTCGAC
GTTGTCACTGAAGCGGGAAGGGACTGGCTGCTATTGGGCGAAGTGCCGGGGCAGGATCTCCTGTCATCTC
ACCTTGCTCCTGCCGAGAAAGTATCCATCATGGCTGATGCAATGCGGCGGCTGCATACGCTTGATCCGGC
TACCTGCCCATTCGACCACCAAGCGAAACATCGCATCGAGCGAGCACGTACTCGGATGGAAGCCGGTCTT
GTCGATCAGGATGATCTGGACGAAGAGCATCAGGGGCTCGCGCCAGCCGAACTGTTCGCCAGGCTCAAGG
CGAGCATGCCCGACGGCGAGGATCTCGTCGTGACCCATGGCGATGCCTGCTTGCCGAATATCATGGTGGA
AAATGGCCGCTTTTCTGGATTCATCGACTGTGGCCGGCTGGGTGTGGCGGACCGCTATCAGGACATAGCG
TTGGCTACCCGTGATATTGCTGAAGAGCTTGGCGGCGAATGGGCTGACCGCTTCCTCGTGCTTTACGGTA
TCGCCGCTCCCGATTCGCAGCGCATCGCCTTCTATCGCCTTCTTGACGAGTTCTTCTGAGCGGGACTCTG
GGGTTCGAAATGACCGACCAAGCGACGCCCAACCTGCCATCACGAGATTTCGATTCCACCGCCGCCTTCT
ATGAAAGGTTGGGCTTCGGAATCGTTTTCCGGGACGCCGGCTGGATGATCCTCCAGCGCGGGGATCTCAT
GCTGGAGTTCTTCGCCCACCCTAGGGGGAGGCTAACTGAAACACGGAAGGAGACAATACCGGAAGGAACC
CGCGCTATGACGGCAATAAAAAGACAGAATAAAACGCACGGTGTTGGGTCGTTTGTTCATAAACGCGGGG
TTCGGTCCCAGGGCTGGCACTCTGTCGATACCCCACCGAGACCCCATTGGGGCCAATACGCCCGCGTTTC
TTCCTTTTCCCCACCCCACCCCCCAAGTTCGGGTGAAGGCCCAGGGCTCGCAGCCAACGTCGGGGCGGCA
GGCCCTGCCATAGCCTCAGGTTACTCATATATACTTTAGATTGATTTAAAACTTCATTTTTAATTTAAAA
GGATCTAGGTGAAGATCCTTTTTGATAATCTCATGACCAAAATCCCTTAACGTGAGTTTTCGTTCCACTG
AGCGTCAGACCCCGTAGAAAAGATCAAAGGATCTTCTTGAGATCCTTTTTTTCTGCGCGTAATCTGCTGC
TTGCAAACAAAAAAACCACCGCTACCAGCGGTGGTTTGTTTGCCGGATCAAGAGCTACCAACTCTTTTTC
CGAAGGTAACTGGCTTCAGCAGAGCGCAGATACCAAATACTGTTCTTCTAGTGTAGCCGTAGTTAGGCCA
CCACTTCAAGAACTCTGTAGCACCGCCTACATACCTCGCTCTGCTAATCCTGTTACCAGTGGCTGCTGCC
AGTGGCGATAAGTCGTGTCTTACCGGGTTGGACTCAAGACGATAGTTACCGGATAAGGCGCAGCGGTCGG
GCTGAACGGGGGGTTCGTGCACACAGCCCAGCTTGGAGCGAACGACCTACACCGAACTGAGATACCTACA
GCGTGAGCTATGAGAAAGCGCCACGCTTCCCGAAGGGAGAAAGGCGGACAGGTATCCGGTAAGCGGCAGG
GTCGGAACAGGAGAGCGCACGAGGGAGCTTCCAGGGGGAAACGCCTGGTATCTTTATAGTCCTGTCGGGT
TTCGCCACCTCTGACTTGAGCGTCGATTTTTGTGATGCTCGTCAGGGGGGCGGAGCCTATGGAAAAACGC
CAGCAACGCGGCCTTTTTACGGTTCCTGGCCTTTTGCTGGCCTTTTGCTCACATGTTCTTTCCTGCGTTA
TCCCCTGATTCTGTGGATAACCGTATTACCGCCATGCAT
